>Addgene plasmid #171048 | pTopo pLox hPGK-Puro pA pLox | addgene full sequence | sequence record 335427 | Addgene NGS Result
CCCCCGGACCCACCCCTTCCCAGCCTCTGAGCCCAGAAAGCGAAGGAGCAAAGCTGCTATTGGCCGCTGC
CCCAAAGGCCTACCCGCTTCCATTGCTCAGCGGTGCTGTCCATCTGCACGAGACTAGTGAGACGTGCTAC
TTCCATTTGTCACGTCCTGCACGACGCGAGCTGCGGGGCGGGGGGGAACTTCCTGACTAGGGGAGGAGTA
GAAGGTGGCGCGAAGGGGCCACCAAAGAACGGAGCCGGTTGGCGCCTACCGGTGGATGTGGAATGTGTGC
GAGGCCAGAGGCCACTTGTGTAGCGCCAAGTGCCCAGCGGGGCTGCTAAAGCGCATGCTCCAGACTGCCT
TGGGAAAAGCGCCTCCCCTACCCGGTAGAATGATAACTTCGTATAATGTATGCTATACGAAGTTATGAAT
TCCAGCACACTGGCGGCCGTTACTAGTGGATCCGAGCTCGGTACCAAGCTTGATGCATAGCTTGAGTATT
CTATAGTGTCACCTAAATAGCTTGGCGTAATCATGGTCATAGCTGTTTCCTGTGTGAAATTGTTATCCGC
TCACAATTCCACACAACATACGAGCCGGAAGCATAAAGTGTAAAGCCTGGGGTGCCTAATGAGTGAGCTA
ACTCACATTAATTGCGTTGCGCTCACTGCCCGCTTTCCAGTCGGGAAACCTGTCGTGCCAGCTGCATTAA
TGAATCGGCCAACGCGCGGGGAGAGGCGGTTTGCGTATTGGGCGCTCTTCCGCTTCCTCGCTCACTGACT
CGCTGCGCTCGGTCGTTCGGCTGCGGCGAGCGGTATCAGCTCACTCAAAGGCGGTAATACGGTTATCCAC
AGAATCAGGGGATAACGCAGGAAAGAACATGTGAGCAAAAGGCCAGCAAAAGGCCAGGAACCGTAAAAAG
GCCGCGTTGCTGGCGTTTTTCCATAGGCTCCGCCCCCCTGACGAGCATCACAAAAATCGACGCTCAAGTC
AGAGGTGGCGAAACCCGACAGGACTATAAAGATACCAGGCGTTTCCCCCTGGAAGCTCCCTCGTGCGCTC
TCCTGTTCCGACCCTGCCGCTTACCGGATACCTGTCCGCCTTTCTCCCTTCGGGAAGCGTGGCGCTTTCT
CATAGCTCACGCTGTAGGTATCTCAGTTCGGTGTAGGTCGTTCGCTCCAAGCTGGGCTGTGTGCACGAAC
CCCCCGTTCAGCCCGACCGCTGCGCCTTATCCGGTAACTATCGTCTTGAGTCCAACCCGGTAAGACACGA
CTTATCGCCACTGGCAGCAGCCACTGGTAACAGGATTAGCAGAGCGAGGTATGTAGGCGGTGCTACAGAG
TTCTTGAAGTGGTGGCCTAACTACGGCTACACTAGAAGAACAGTATTTGGTATCTGCGCTCTGCTGAAGC
CAGTTACCTTCGGAAAAAGAGTTGGTAGCTCTTGATCCGGCAAACAAACCACCGCTGGTAGCGGTGGTTT
TTTTGTTTGCAAGCAGCAGATTACGCGCAGAAAAAAAGGATCTCAAGAAGATCCTTTGATCTTTTCTACG
GGGTCTGACGCTCAGTGGAACGAAAACTCACGTTAAGGGATTTTGGTCATGAGATTATCAAAAAGGATCT
TCACCTAGATCCTTTTAAATTAAAAATGAAGTTTTAGCACGTGTCAGTCCTGCTCCTCGGCCACGAAGTG
CACGCAGTTGCCGGCCGGGTCGCGCAGGGCGAACTCCCGCCCCCACGGCTGCTCGCCGATCTCGGTCATG
GCCGGCCCGGAGGCGTCCCGGAAGTTCGTGGACACGACCTCCGACCACTCGGCGTACAGCTCGTCCAGGC
CGCGCACCCACACCCAGGCCAGGGTGTTGTCCGGCACCACCTGGTCCTGGACCGCGCTGATGAACAGGGT
CACGTCGTCCCGGACCACACCGGCGAAGTCGTCCTCCACGAAGTCCCGGGAGAACCCGAGCCGGTCGGTC
CAGAACTCGACCGCTCCGGCGACGTCGCGCGCGGTGAGCACCGGAACGGCACTGGTCAACTTGGCCATGG
TGGCCCTCCTCACGTGCTATTATTGAAGCATTTATCAGGGTTATTGTCTCATGAGCGGATACATATTTGA
ATGTATTTAGAAAAATAAACAAATAGGGGTTCCGCGCACATTTCCCCGAAAAGTGCCACCTGATGCGGTG
TGAAATACCGCACAGATGCGTAAGGAGAAAATACCGCATCAGGAAATTGTAAGCGTTAATAATTCAGAAG
AACTCGTCAAGAAGGCGATAGAAGGCGATGCGCTGCGAATCGGGAGCGGCGATACCGTAAAGCACGAGGA
AGCGGTCAGCCCATTCGCCGCCAAGCTCTTCAGCAATATCACGGGTAGCCAACGCTATGTCCTGATAGCG
GTCCGCCACACCCAGCCGGCCACAGTCGATGAATCCAGAAAAGCGGCCATTTTCCACCATGATATTCGGC
AAGCAGGCATCGCCATGGGTCACGACGAGATCCTCGCCGTCGGGCATGCTCGCCTTGAGCCTGGCGAACA
GTTCGGCTGGCGCGAGCCCCTGATGCTCTTCGTCCAGATCATCCTGATCGACAAGACCGGCTTCCATCCG
AGTACGTGCTCGCTCGATGCGATGTTTCGCTTGGTGGTCGAATGGGCAGGTAGCCGGATCAAGCGTATGC
AGCCGCCGCATTGCATCAGCCATGATGGATACTTTCTCGGCAGGAGCAAGGTGAGATGACAGGAGATCCT
GCCCCGGCACTTCGCCCAATAGCAGCCAGTCCCTTCCCGCTTCAGTGACAACGTCGAGCACAGCTGCGCA
AGGAACGCCCGTCGTGGCCAGCCACGATAGCCGCGCTGCCTCGTCTTGCAGTTCATTCAGGGCACCGGAC
AGGTCGGTCTTGACAAAAAGAACCGGGCGCCCCTGCGCTGACAGCCGGAACACGGCGGCATCAGAGCAGC
CGATTGTCTGTTGTGCCCAGTCATAGCCGAATAGCCTCTCCACCCAAGCGGCCGGAGAACCTGCGTGCAA
TCCATCTTGTTCAATCATGCGAAACGATCCTCATCCTGTCTCTTGATCAGAGCTTGATCCCCTGCGCCAT
CAGATCCTTGGCGGCAAGAAAGCCATCCAGTTTACTTTGCAGGGCTTCCCAACCTTACCAGAGGGCGCCC
CAGCTGGCAATTCCGGTTCGCTTGCTGTCCATAAAACCGCCCAGTCTAGCTATCGCCATGTAAGCCCACT
GCAAGCTACCTGCTTTCTCTTTGCGCTTGCGTTTTCCCTTGTCCAGATAGCCCAGTAGCTGACATTCATC
CGGGGTCAGCACCGTTTCTGCGGACTGGCTTTCTACGTGAAAAGGATCTAGGTGAAGATCCTTTTTGATA
ATCTCATGCCTGACATTTATATTCCCCAGAACATCAGGTTAATGGCGTTTTTGATGTCATTTTCGCGGTG
GCTGAGATCAGCCACTTCTTCCCCGATAACGGAGACCGGCACACTGGCCATATCGGTGGTCATCATGCGC
CAGCTTTCATCCCCGATATGCACCACCGGGTAAAGTTCACGGGAGACTTTATCTGACAGCAGACGTGCAC
TGGCCAGGGGGATCACCATCCGTCGCCCCGGCGTGTCAATAATATCACTCTGTACATCCACAAACAGACG
ATAACGGCTCTCTCTTTTATAGGTGTAAACCTTAAACTGCCGTACGTATAGGCTGCGCAACTGTTGGGAA
GGGCGATCGGTGCGGGCCTCTTCGCTATTACGCCAGCTGGCGAAAGGGGGATGTGCTGCAAGGCGATTAA
GTTGGGTAACGCCAGGGTTTTCCCAGTCACGACGTTGTAAAACGACGGCCAGTGAATTGTAATACGACTC
ACTATAGGGCGAATTGGGCCCTCTAGATGCATGCTCGAGCGGCCGCCAGTGTGATGGATATCTGCAGAAT
TCATAACTTCGTATAATGTATGCTATACGAAGTTATCACTAGTTAAGATACATTGATGAGTTTGGACAAA
CCACAACTAGAATGCAGTGAAAAAAATGCTTTATTTGTGAAATTTGTGATGCTATTGCTTTATTTGTAAC
CATTATAAGCTGCAATAAACAAGTTGCGGCCGCTCAGGCACCGGGCTTGCGGGTCATGCACCAGGTGCGC
GGTCCTTCGGGCACCTCGACGTCGGCGGTGACGGTGAAGCCGAGCCGCTCGTAGAAGGGGAGGTTGCGGG
GCGCGGAGGTTTCCAGGAAGGCGGGCACCCCGGCGCGCTCGGCCGCCTCCACTCCGGGGAGCACGACGGC
GCTGCCCAGACCCTTGCCCTGGTGGTCGGGCGAGACGCCGACGGTGGCCAGGAACCACGCGGGCTCCTTG
GGCCGGTGCGGCGCCAGGAGGCCTTCCATCTGTTGCTGCGCGGCCAGCCGGGAACCGCTCAACTCGGCCA
TGCGCGGGCCGATCTCGGCGAACACCGCCCCCGCTTCGACGCTCTCCGGCGTGGTCCAGACCGCCACCGC
GGCGCCGTCGTCCGCGACCCACACCTTGCCGATGTCGAGCCCGACGCGCGTGAGGAAGAGTTCTTGCAGC
TCGGTGACCCGCTCGATGTGGCGGTCCGGATCGACGGTGTGGCGCGTGGCGGGGTAGTCGGCGAACGCGG
CGGCGAGGGTGCGTACGGCCCTGGGGACGTCGTCGCGGGTGGCGAGGCGCACCGTGGGCTTGTACTCGGT
CATGGTAAGCTTCAGCTGCTCGAGATCTAGATGGATGCAGGTCGAAAGGCCCGGAGATGAGGAAGAGGAG
AACAGCGCGGCAGACGTGCGCTTTTGAAGCGTGCAGAATGCCGGGCCTCCGGAGGACCTTCGGGCGCCCG
CCCCGCCCCTGAGCCCGCCCCTGAGCCCG
Features (pLannotate 1.2.2; 19 found; start..end, strand, type, name):
    383..416     -  protein_bind   loxP: Cre-mediated recombination occurs in the 8-bp core sequence (GCATACAT). Cre recombinase
    490..508     -  promoter       SP6 promoter: promoter for bacteriophage SP6 RNA polymerase
    550..566     -  protein_bind   lac operator: The lac repressor binds to the lac operator to inhibit transcription in E. coli. This inhibition can be relieved by adding lactose or isopropyl-β-D-thiogalactopyranoside (IPTG). lac repressor encoded by lacI
    574..604     -  promoter       lac promoter: promoter for the E. coli lac operon
    619..640     -  protein_bind   CAP binding site: CAP binding activates transcription in the presence of cAMP. E. coli catabolite activator protein
    653..745     -  CDS            lacI (fragment): lac repressor; lacI; The lac repressor binds to the lac operator to inhibit transcription in E. coli. This inhibition can be relieved by adding lactose or isopropyl-β-D-thiogalactopyranoside (IPTG).
    928..1516    -  rep_origin     ori: high-copy-number ColE1/pMB1/pBR322/pUC origin of replication
   1654..2028    -  CDS            BleoR: antibiotic-binding protein; Sh ble from Streptoalloteichus hindustanus; confers resistance to bleomycin, phleomycin, and Zeocin™
   2048..2136    -  promoter       AmpR promoter (fragment): bla
   2163..2213    +  misc_feature   bom (fragment): basis of mobility region from pBR322
   2234..3028    -  CDS            NeoR/KanR: aminoglycoside phosphotransferase from Tn5; aph(3')-II (or nptII); confers resistance to neomycin, kanamycin, and G418 (Geneticin®)
   3060..3329    -  CDS            tnpA (fragment): TN5P_ECOLX - Also known as tnp. Experimental evidence at protein level: Swiss-Prot protein existence level 1. Mediates transposition of transposon Tn5 by a 'cut and paste' mechanism. First, the monomeric transposase binds the 19 bp inverted DNA repeats flanking the transposon. Then, dimerization of the DNA- bound transposase creates a synaptic DNA complex. After nicking of the first DNA strand, excision of the transposon proceeds through a series of intermediates. The transposase then mediates the insertion of the transposon at a new site by strand transfer. The activity of the wild- type tran
   3377..3680    -  CDS            ccdB (fragment): CcdB, a bacterial toxin that poisons DNA gyrase; ccdB; Plasmids containing the ccdB gene cannot be propagated in standard E. coli strains.
   3690..3837    -  CDS            lacZα (fragment): LacZα fragment of β-galactosidase; lacZ fragment
   3840..3858    +  promoter       T7 promoter: promoter for bacteriophage T7 RNA polymerase
   3923..3956    -  protein_bind   loxP: Cre-mediated recombination occurs in the 8-bp core sequence (GCATACAT). Cre recombinase
   3964..4085    -  polyA_signal   SV40 poly(A) signal: SV40 polyadenylation signal
   4094..4693    -  CDS            PuroR (fragment): puromycin N-acetyltransferase; pac from Streptomyces; confers resistance to puromycin
   4733..373     -  promoter       PGK promoter (across the origin): mouse phosphoglycerate kinase 1 promoter
