[The description below was written by a language model from this plasmid's Addgene catalogue record and pLannotate feature annotations shown in this document.]
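Description:
pTopo pLox hPGK-Puro pA pLox is an empty donor-template backbone built in pCR-Blunt II-TOPO by TOPO cloning. It is catalogued as a mammalian expression and Cre/Lox vector and is intended for CRISPR/Cas9 targeting of regulatory elements of the TERT gene. It replicates in E. coli at high copy from a ColE1/pUC-type origin and is selected with kanamycin through the Tn5-derived NeoR/KanR gene. A BleoR (Sh ble) coding sequence from the parental backbone is also present. Other TOPO vector remnants flank the insertion site: the lac promoter, operator and CAP site, fragments of lacZα and ccdB, and the SP6 and T7 phage promoters. The ccdB-lacZα fusion is disrupted by the cloned cassette, which is how this backbone selects for insert-containing clones.

The payload is a floxed puromycin selection cassette. A PGK promoter drives the puromycin N-acetyltransferase gene, which is followed by an SV40 polyadenylation signal, and the whole unit is bracketed by two loxP sites annotated on the same strand. The plasmid name calls the promoter human PGK, whereas the automated annotation matched it to the mouse PGK1 promoter, so the record is not consistent on its species of origin. PuroR is annotated as a fragment, which may simply reflect an imperfect match to the reference sequence.

As deposited, the plasmid carries no homology arms or gene insert. Users would presumably add locus-specific arms around the cassette to make a homology-directed repair donor. Edited cells can then be enriched with puromycin, and Cre recombinase can later excise the marker, leaving a single loxP site at the targeted locus.
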