Addgene plasmid #171048: pTopo pLox hPGK-Puro pA pLox
Purpose: (Empty Backbone) Empty donor template for CRISPR/Cas9 targeting of TERT RE's
Depositing lab: Agnel Sfeir. Depositing organization: NYU Grossman School of Medicine. Publication: Alternative splicing is a developmental switch for hTERT expression. Penev A, Bazley A, Shen M, Boeke JD, Savage SA, Sfeir A. Mol Cell. 2021 Apr 6. pii: S1097-2765(21)00228-8. doi: 10.1016/j.molcel.2021.03.033. PubMed 33852895.
Backbone
  Vector backbone: pCR-Blunt II-TOPO
  Vector type: Mammalian Expression, Cre/Lox
Growth in bacteria
  Bacterial resistance: Kanamycin, 50 μg/mL
  Growth temperature: 37°C
  Growth strain: DH5alpha
  Copy number: High Copy
Gene/Insert
  Cloning method: TOPO Cloning
Terms and licenses: Academic/Nonprofit Terms; Industry Terms: Not Available to Industry
How to cite: pTopo pLox hPGK-Puro pA pLox was a gift from Agnel Sfeir (Addgene plasmid # 171048 ; http://n2t.net/addgene:171048 ; RRID:Addgene_171048)
